Addgene plasmid #60760: pZS1[TreR-L,LacI-L]
Purpose: Contains PI driving expression TreR-L, and PI driving expression of LacI-L
Depositing lab: Matthew Bennett. Depositing organization: Rice University. Publication: Modular, Multi-Input Transcriptional Logic Gating with Orthogonal LacI/GalR Family Chimeras. Shis DL, Hussain F, Meinhardt S, Swint-Kruse L, Bennett MR. ACS Synth Biol. 2014 Sep 19;3(9):645-51. doi: 10.1021/sb500262f. Epub 2014 Jul 28. PubMed 25035932.
Backbone
  Vector backbone: pZS5
  Backbone manufacturer: Expressys
  Backbone size w/o insert (bp): 4040
  Total vector size (bp): 6233
  Modifications to backbone: Insertion of both a PI and PIq driven ORFs.
  Vector type: Bacterial Expression, Synthetic Biology
Growth in bacteria
  Bacterial resistance: Ampicillin, 100 μg/mL
  Growth temperature: 37°C
  Growth strain: DH10B
  Copy number: Low Copy
Gene/Insert 1
  Gene/Insert name: TreR-L (alt name: LLhT_V52A)
  Species: Synthetic
  Insert size (bp): 945
  Mutation: LacI/GalR repressor chimera. LacI DBD with TreR LBD. Contains point mutation V52A
Gene/Insert 2
  Gene/Insert name: Dimeric LacI
  Species: Synthetic
  Insert size (bp): 1050
  Mutation: wt LacI without the C-terminal tetramerization domain
Terms and licenses: Academic/Nonprofit Terms; Industry Terms: Not Available to Industry
Depositor comments: TreR-L also described as LLhT_V52A in PLoS One. 2013 Dec 30;8(12):e83502. doi: 10.1371/journal.pone.0083502. eCollection 2013. Rheostats and toggle switches for modulating protein function. Meinhardt S, Manley MW Jr, Parente DJ, Swint-Kruse L.
How to cite: pZS1[TreR-L,LacI-L] was a gift from Matthew Bennett (Addgene plasmid # 60760 ; http://n2t.net/addgene:60760 ; RRID:Addgene_60760)
