[The description below was written by a language model from this plasmid's Addgene catalogue record and pLannotate feature annotations shown in this document.]
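Description:
pZS1[TreR-L,LacI-L] is a low-copy bacterial expression plasmid of 6,233 bp for synthetic biology work in E. coli. It was built on a pZS-series backbone (recorded as pZS5, from Expressys). It replicates from the pSC101 origin together with the Rep101 (RepA) protein that this origin requires, which accounts for the low copy number. Selection is by ampicillin through a β-lactamase gene with its own promoter, followed by the phage lambda t0 terminator.

The payload is a pair of divergently oriented repressor cassettes, each annotated with a copy of the constitutive lacI promoter. The purpose line calls both promoters PI, whereas the backbone modification note mentions one PI-driven and one PIq-driven ORF; the feature table does not settle this. One cassette encodes TreR-L (also called LLhT_V52A), a synthetic LacI/GalR-family chimera that joins the LacI DNA-binding domain to the ligand-binding domain of the E. coli trehalose repressor TreR and carries a V52A point mutation. The other encodes LacI-L, a dimeric lac repressor that is wild type apart from lacking the C-terminal tetramerization domain. Since both proteins carry the LacI DNA-binding domain, they should recognise lac operator sequences while responding to different inducers: trehalose-related ligands for the chimera, and lactose or IPTG for LacI.

The annotation also shows a short T5 promoter fragment, a λ attP site and an rrnB T1 terminator downstream of lacI. The record does not explain the role of these elements. The plasmid appears to serve as the constitutive repressor-supplying component of multi-input transcriptional logic gates built from orthogonal LacI/GalR chimeras, presumably alongside a separate reporter construct that the record does not describe.
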