Features (pLannotate 1.2.2; 12 found; start..end, strand, type, name):
     10..939     -  CDS            treR: TRER_ECOLI - Experimental evidence at protein level: Swiss-Prot protein existence level 1. Repressor of the treBC operon. It is able to bind trehalose- 6-phosphate and trehalose. From Escherichia coli (strain K12).
    952..1029    -  promoter       lacI promoter: lacI
   1150..1227    +  promoter       lacI promoter: lacI
   1228..2274    +  CDS            lacI: lac repressor; lacI; The lac repressor binds to the lac operator to inhibit transcription in E. coli. This inhibition can be relieved by adding lactose or isopropyl-β-D-thiogalactopyranoside (IPTG).
   2328..2349    +  promoter       T5 promoter (fragment): bacteriophage T5 promoter for E. coli RNA polymerase, with embedded lac operator
   2552..2783    -  protein_bind   λ attP: attP; integrase from phage λ λ integrase
   2818..2904    +  terminator     rrnB T1 terminator: Escherichia coli rrnB; transcription terminator T1 from the E. coli rrnB gene
   3439..4389    -  CDS            Rep101: RepA protein needed for replication with the pSC101 origin; rep101
   4437..4659    -  rep_origin     pSC101 ori: low-copy replication origin that requires the Rep101 protein
   5151..5245    -  terminator     lambda t0 terminator: transcription terminator from phage lambda
   5275..6135    -  CDS            AmpR: β-lactamase; bla; confers resistance to ampicillin, carbenicillin, and related antibiotics
   6136..6227    -  promoter       AmpR promoter: bla
>Addgene plasmid #60760 | pZS1[TreR-L,LacI-L] | depositor full sequence | sequence record 97742 | pZS1[TreR-L,LacI-L] sequence 6233 bps
CTCGAGTCAGGACAGGGTGGCGGGGATGATGATTTGTTGCGGTTCGCTGCGCCCGGTTACCTGCGCGATC
AACTGGCAAGCCGCCTGGCGTCCAGCTTCGGCGTAACCGGGATCTACGGTTACGATCTCCGGATGGAGGA
ATTTCATTAACGGCGTATTACCGACGCTCGCCAGTTGCAAGGTGTCGATGCGTTGCTCTTGCAGGTATTT
ACTTGCGCCAAGTGCCAGCGTGTCGGTTGCGCACAGTAAGGCGGTAGTTTCAGGCGTAATCACTTTTGCA
ACGTTCTCATAGCCTTGCTTCATAGCAAGCCCTGGCAGGGCGGCAACGGGATGCAGTTTATGCGCTTTGC
AGAACGCCAGGTAGGCTTCGTGACGTCGCTTACCGGTTGTCACGTCACTGTGCGGCACGCCGAGATAACT
GATATTACGATGCCCCTGGTCATACAGCCGTTGCATCAGGATTTTGATTGCCCCTTCGTCGTCATAACAG
ACCGAAGCAAAGCCTTTTGCGTCACGCGCCAGCAGAACCAGCGATGACTGCCAGTGGGCTAACATTTCTT
CTGTTATGCCAGTAAAACCGAACAGCACTACGCCGTCGATATTACGCCGTTTCAGCACTCCCAAATGTTC
GGCAACTAATTGCGGGGAAAACTGACTTTCCATCATGATTGGGTCGTAACCTTGTTCATAGAACGCTGGC
AGCATGGTTTGAACGGCGAGATTTTCTGACAACGAATCCAGACGGGTAACAATGATGGCGACCACTTTGC
TCTGTTTGCCCGCCAGTTGTTGTGCGGCGCGGTTGGGAATGTAATTGAGCTCCGCCATCGCCGCTTCCAC
TTTTTCCCGCGTTTTCGCAGAAACGTGGCTGGCCTGGTTCACCACGCGGGAAACGGTCTGATAAGAGACA
CCGGCATACTCTGCGACATCGTATAACGTTACTGGTTTCACATTCACCACCCTGAATTGACTCTCTTCCG
GGCGCTATCATGCCATACCGCGAAAGGTTTTGCGCCATTCGATGGTGTCGCTAGCCTAAGAAACCATTAT
TATCATGACATTAACCTATAAAAATAGGCGTATCACGAGGCCCTTTCGTCTTCACCTCGACAATTCGCGC
GCGAAGGCGAAGCGGCATGCATTTACGTTGACACCATCGAATGGCGCAAAACCTTTCGCGGTATGGCATG
ATAGCGCCCGGAAGAGAGTCAATTCAGGGTGGTGAATGTGAAACCAGTAACGTTATACGATGTCGCAGAG
TATGCCGGTGTCTCTTATCAGACCGTTTCCCGCGTGGTGAACCAGGCCAGCCACGTTTCTGCGAAAACGC
GGGAAAAAGTGGAAGCGGCGATGGCGGAGCTGAATTACATTCCCAACCGCGTGGCACAACAACTGGCGGG
CAAACAGTCGTTGCTGATTGGCGTTGCCACCTCCAGTCTGGCCCTGCACGCGCCGTCGCAAATTGTCGCG
GCGATTAAATCTCGCGCCGATCAACTGGGTGCCAGCGTGGTGGTGTCGATGGTAGAACGAAGCGGCGTCG
AAGCCTGTAAAGCGGCGGTGCACAATCTTCTCGCGCAACGCGTCAGTGGGCTGATCATTAACTATCCGCT
GGATGACCAGGATGCCATTGCTGTGGAAGCTGCCTGCACTAATGTTCCGGCGTTATTTCTTGATGTCTCT
GACCAGACACCCATCAACAGTATTATTTTCTCCCATGAAGACGGTACGCGACTGGGCGTGGAGCATCTGG
TCGCATTGGGTCACCAGCAAATCGCGCTGTTAGCGGGCCCATTAAGTTCTGTCTCGGCGCGTCTGCGTCT
GGCTGGCTGGCATAAATATCTCACTCGCAATCAAATTCAGCCGATAGCGGAACGGGAAGGCGACTGGAGT
GCCATGTCCGGTTTTCAACAAACCATGCAAATGCTGAATGAGGGCATCGTTCCCACTGCGATGCTGGTTG
CCAACGATCAGATGGCGCTGGGCGCAATGCGCGCCATTACCGAGTCCGGGCTGCGCGTTGGTGCGGATAT
CTCGGTAGTGGGATACGACGATACCGAAGACAGCTCATGTTATATCCCGCCGTTAACCACCATCAAACAG
GATTTTCGCCTGCTGGGGCAAACCAGCGTGGACCGCTTGCTGCAACTCTCTCAGGGCCAGGCGGTGAAGG
GCAATCAGCTGTTGCCCGTCTCACTGGTGAAAAGAAAAACCACCCTGGCGCCCAATACGCAAACCGCCTC
TCCCCGCGCGTTGGCCGATTCATTAATGCAGCTGTGACCATGGGCGCAACGCAATTAATGTAAGTTAGCG
CGAATTGTCGAGGGAAATCATAAAAAATTTATTTGCTTTCAGGAAAATTTTTCTGTATAATAGATTCATA
AATTTGAGAGAAGAGTTTAAATATGGCTGGTTCTCGCAGAAAGAAACATATCCATGAAATCCCGCCCCGA
ATTCATATGTCTAGATAGCTGAGTAGCCTAGAGTGCGCGACAGGTTTGATGACAAAAAATTAGCGCAAGA
AGACAAAAATCACCTTGCGCTAATGCTCTGTTACAGGTCACTAATACCATCTAAGTAGTTGATTCATAGT
GACTGCATATGTTGTGTTTTACAGTATTATGTAGTCTGTTTTTTATGCAAAATCTAATTTAATATATTGA
TATTTATATCATTTTACGTTTCTCGTTCAGCTTTTTTATACTAAGTTGGCATTATAAAAAAGCATTGCTT
ATCAATTTGTTGCAACGAACAGGTCACTATCAGTCAAAATAAAATCATTATTTGATTTCAATTTTGTCCC
ACTCCCCCTAGAGGCATCAAATAAAACGAAAGGCTCAGTCGAAAGACTGGGCCTTTCGTTTTATCTGTTG
TTTGTCGGTGAACGCTCTCCTGAGTAGGACAAATCCGCCGCCCTAGACCTAGGGTACGGGTTTTGCTGCC
CGCAAACGGGCTGTTCTGGTGTTGCTAGTTTGTTATCAGAATCGCAGATCCGGCTTCAGGTTTGCCGGCT
GAAAGCGCTATTTCTTCCAGAATTGCCATGATTTTTTCCCCACGGGAGGCGTCACTGGCTCCCGTGTTGT
CGGCAGCTTTGATTCGATAAGCAGCATCGCCTGTTTCAGGCTGTCTATGTGTGACTGTTGAGCTGTAACA
AGTTGTCTCAGGTGTTCAATTTCATGTTCTAGTTGCTTTGTTTTACTGGTTTCACCTGTTCTATTAGGTG
TTACATGCTGTTCATCTGTTACATTGTCGATCTGTTCATGGTGAACAGCTTTAAATGCACCAAAAACTCG
TAAAAGCTCTGATGTATCTATCTTTTTTACACCGTTTTCATCTGTGCATATGGACAGTTTTCCCTTTGAT
ATCTAACGGTGAACAGTTGTTCTACTTTTGTTTGTTAGTCTTGATGCTTCACTGATAGATACAAGAGCCA
TAAGAACCTCAGATCCTTCCGTATTTAGCCAGTATGTTCTCTAGTGTGGTTCGTTGTTTTTGCGTGAGCC
ATGAGAACGAACCATTGAGATCATGCTTACTTTGCATGTCACTCAAAAATTTTGCCTCAAAACTGGTGAG
CTGAATTTTTGCAGTTAAAGCATCGTGTAGTGTTTTTCTTAGTCCGTTACGTAGGTAGGAATCTGATGTA
ATGGTTGTTGGTATTTTGTCACCATTCATTTTTATCTGGTTGTTCTCAAGTTCGGTTACGAGATCCATTT
GTCTATCTAGTTCAACTTGGAAAATCAACGTATCAGTCGGGCGGCCTCGCTTATCAACCACCAATTTCAT
ATTGCTGTAAGTGTTTAAATCTTTACTTATTGGTTTCAAAACCCATTGGTTAAGCCTTTTAAACTCATGG
TAGTTATTTTCAAGCATTAACATGAACTTAAATTCATCAAGGCTAATCTCTATATTTGCCTTGTGAGTTT
TCTTTTGTGTTAGTTCTTTTAATAACCACTCATAAATCCTCATAGAGTATTTGTTTTCAAAAGACTTAAC
ATGTTCCAGATTATATTTTATGAATTTTTTTAACTGGAAAAGATAAGGCAATATCTCTTCACTAAAAACT
AATTCTAATTTTTCGCTTGAGAACTTGGCATAGTTTGTCCACTGGAAAATCTCAAAGCCTTTAACCAAAG
GATTCCTGATTTCCACAGTTCTCGTCATCAGCTCTCTGGTTGCTTTAGCTAATACACCATAAGCATTTTC
CCTACTGATGTTCATCATCTGAGCGTATTGGTTATAAGTGAACGATACCGTCCGTTCTTTCCTTGTAGGG
TTTTCAATCGTGGGGTTGAGTAGTGCCACACAGCATAAAATTAGCTTGGTTTCATGCTCCGTTAAGTCAT
AGCGACTAATCGCTAGTTCATTTGCTTTGAAAACAACTAATTCAGACATACATCTCAATTGGTCTAGGTG
ATTTTAATCACTATACCAATTGAGATGGGCTAGTCAATGATAATTACTAGTCCTTTTCCTTTGAGTTGTG
GGTATCTGTAAATTCTGCTAGACCTTTGCTGGAAAACTTGTAAATTCTGCTAGACCCTCTGTAAATTCCG
CTAGACCTTTGTGTGTTTTTTTTGTTTATATTCAAGTGGTTATAATTTATAGAATAAAGAAAGAATAAAA
AAAGATAAAAAGAATAGATCCCAGCCCTGTGTATAACTCACTACTTTAGTCAGTTCCGCAGTATTACAAA
AGGATGTCGCAAACGCTGTTTGCTCCTCTACAAAACAGACCTTAAAACCCTAAAGGCTTAAGTAGCACCC
TCGCAAGCTCGGGCAAATCGCTGAATATTCCTTTTGTCTCCGACCATCAGGCACCTGAGTCGCTGTCTTT
TTCGTGACATTCAGTTCGCTGCGCTCACGGCTCTGGCAGTGAATGGGGGTAAATGGCACTACAGGCGCCT
TTTATGGATTCATGCAAGGAAACTACCCATAATACAAGAAAAGCCCGTCACGGGCTTCTCAGGGCGTTTT
ATGGCGGGTCTGCTATGTGGTGCTATCTGACTTTTTGCTGTTCAGCAGTTCCTGCCCTCTGATTTTCCAG
TCTGACCACTTCGGATTATCCCGTGACAGGTCATTCAGACTGGCTAATGCACCCAGTAAGGCAGCGGTAT
CATCAACAGGCTTACCCGTCTTACTGTCCCTAGTGCTTGGATTCTCACCAATAAAAAACGCCCGGCGGCA
ACCGAGCGTTCTGAACAAATCCAGATGGAGTTCTGAGGTCATTACTGGATCTATCAACAGGAGTCCAAGC
GAGCTCGTAAACTTGGTCTGACAGTTACCAATGCTTAATCAGTGAGGCACCTATCTCAGCGATCTGTCTA
TTTCGTTCATCCATAGTTGCCTGACTCCCCGTCGTGTAGATAACTACGATACGGGAGGGCTTACCATCTG
GCCCCAGTGCTGCAATGATACCGCGAGACCCACGCTCACCGGCTCCAGATTTATCAGCAATAAACCAGCC
AGCCGGAAGGGCCGAGCGCAGAAGTGGTCCTGCAACTTTATCCGCCTCCATCCAGTCTATTAATTGTTGC
CGGGAAGCTAGAGTAAGTAGTTCGCCAGTTAATAGTTTGCGCAACGTTGTTGCCATTGCTACAGGCATCG
TGGTGTCACGCTCGTCGTTTGGTATGGCTTCATTCAGCTCCGGTTCCCAACGATCAAGGCGAGTTACATG
ATCCCCCATGTTGTGCAAAAAAGCGGTTAGCTCCTTCGGTCCTCCGATCGTTGTCAGAAGTAAGTTGGCC
GCAGTGTTATCACTCATGGTTATGGCAGCACTGCATAATTCTCTTACTGTCATGCCATCCGTAAGATGCT
TTTCTGTGACTGGTGAGTACTCAACCAAGTCATTCTGAGAATAGTGTATGCGGCGACCGAGTTGCTCTTG
CCCGGCGTCAATACGGGATAATACCGCGCCACATAGCAGAACTTTAAAAGTGCTCATCATTGGAAAACGT
TCTTCGGGGCGAAAACTCTCAAGGATCTTACCGCTGTTGAGATCCAGTTCGATGTAACCCACTCGTGCAC
CCAACTGATCTTCAGCATCTTTTACTTTCACCAGCGTTTCTGGGTGAGCAAAAACAGGAAGGCAAAATGC
CGCAAAAAAGGGAATAAGGGCGACACGGAAATGTTGAATACTCATACTCTTCCTTTTTCAATATTATTGA
AGCATTTATCAGGGTTATTGTCTCATGAGCGGATACATATTTGAATGTATTTAGAAAAATAAACAAATAG
GGG
