>Addgene plasmid #60760 | pZS1[TreR-L,LacI-L] | addgene partial sequence | sequence record 108260 | AmpSeq-F 5'-ctcatgagcggatacatatttgaa-3'
ATGATGATTTGTTGCGGTTCGCTGCGCCCGGTTACCTGCGCGATCAACTGGCAAGCCGCCTGGCGTCCAG
CTTCGGCGTAACCGGGATCTACGGTTACGATCTCCGGATGGAGGAATTTCATTAACGGCGTATTACCGAC
GCTCGCCAGTTGCAAGGTGTCGATGCGTTGCTCTTGCAGGTATTTACTTGCGCCAAGTGCCAGCGTGTCG
GTTGCGCACAGTAAGGCGGTAGTTTCAGGCGTAATCACTTTTGCAACGTTCTCATAGCCTTGCTTCATAG
CAAGCCCTGGCAGGGCGGCAACGGGATGCAGTTTATGCGCTTTGCAGAACGCCAGGTAGGCTTCGTGACG
TCGCTTACCGGTTGTCACGTCACTGTGCGGCACGCCGAGATAACTGATATTACGATGCCCCTGGTCATAC
AGCCGTTGCATCAGGATTTTGATTGCCCCTTCGTCGTCATAACAGACCGAAGCAAAGCCTTTTGCGTCAC
GCGCCAGCAGAACCAGCGATGACTGCCAGTGGGCTAACATTTCTTCTGTTATGCCAGTAAAACCGAACAG
CACTACGCCGTCGATATTACGCCGTTTCAGCACTCCC
